Addgene plasmid #189954: pLKO.1-Tet-Puro-shMMETn_2 (inducible)
Purpose: shRNA mediated knockdown
Depositing lab: Denes Hnisz. Depositing organization: Max Planck Institute for Molecular Genetics. Publication: Hijacking of transcriptional condensates by endogenous retroviruses. Asimi V, Sampath Kumar A, Niskanen H, Riemenschneider C, Hetzel S, Naderi J, Fasching N, Popitsch N, Du M, Kretzmer H, Smith ZD, Weigert R, Walther M, Mamde S, Meierhofer D, Wittler L, Buschow R, Timmermann B, Cisse II, Ameres SL, Meissner A, Hnisz D. Nat Genet. 2022 Aug;54(8):1238-1247. doi: 10.1038/s41588-022-01132-w. Epub 2022 Jul 21. PubMed 35864192.
Backbone
  Vector backbone: pLKO.1 Tet Puro
  Vector type: Lentiviral
Growth in bacteria
  Bacterial resistance: Ampicillin, 100 μg/mL
  Growth temperature: 37°C
  Growth strain: NEB Stable
  Copy number: High Copy
Gene/Insert
  Gene/Insert name: ERV_MMETn
  gRNA/shRNA sequence: GACATCCAAACTTCGTAATAT
  Species: M. musculus (mouse)
  Cloning method: Restriction Enzyme; 5′ cloning site unknown (unknown if destroyed)
Terms and licenses: Academic/Nonprofit Terms; Industry Terms: Not Available to Industry
How to cite: pLKO.1-Tet-Puro-shMMETn_2 (inducible) was a gift from Denes Hnisz (Addgene plasmid # 189954 ; http://n2t.net/addgene:189954 ; RRID:Addgene_189954)
