[The description below was written by a language model from this plasmid's Addgene catalogue record and pLannotate feature annotations shown in this document.]
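Description:
pLKO.1-Tet-Puro-shMMETn_2 (inducible) is a third-generation-style, self-inactivating HIV-1 lentiviral shRNA vector built on a backbone recorded as pLKO.1 Tet Puro. It carries a short hairpin RNA directed against MMETn, a family of mouse endogenous retroviral elements (insert listed as ERV_MMETn, Mus musculus). In bacteria it is maintained through a high-copy ColE1/pUC-type origin with ampicillin selection via β-lactamase. An f1 origin, SV40 origin and remnants of a lac/lacZα cloning region with T7 and T3 promoters are also present in the plasmid backbone.

The viral genome is transcribed in packaging cells from a chimeric RSV promoter fused to a truncated 5' LTR. This is followed by the Ψ packaging signal with a partial gag sequence, the Rev response element for Rev-dependent nuclear export, and a cPPT/CTS element that aids nuclear import of the reverse-transcribed genome. The ΔU3 3' LTR renders the integrated provirus self-inactivating, and an SV40 polyadenylation signal lies downstream. Within the transfer cassette, a human U6 RNA polymerase III promoter sits just upstream of the gap where the hairpin presumably lies, although the shRNA itself is not annotated. A human PGK promoter drives puromycin N-acetyltransferase, allowing selection of transduced mammalian cells.

The name and backbone indicate tetracycline/doxycycline-inducible knockdown, but the 7,084 nt annotated sequence shows a plain U6 promoter and lists no Tet operator or Tet repressor, so the basis of inducibility cannot be confirmed from the feature table. The stated purpose is shRNA-mediated knockdown, and the associated study concerns endogenous retroviruses and transcriptional condensates.
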