Features (pLannotate 1.2.2; 25 found; start..end, strand, type, name):
      1..511     +  promoter       hPGK promoter: human phosphoglycerate kinase 1 promoter
    533..1132    +  CDS            PuroR: puromycin N-acetyltransferase; pac from Streptomyces alboniger; confers resistance to puromycin
   1175..1258    +  CDS            nef (fragment): NEF_HV1Z2 - Experimental evidence at protein level: Swiss-Prot protein existence level 1. Extracellular Nef protein targets CD4(+) T-lymphocytes for apoptosis by interacting with CXCR4 surface receptors. From Human immunodeficiency virus type 1 group M subtype D (isolate Z2/CDC-Z34) (HIV-1).
   1260..1493    +  LTR            3' LTR (ΔU3): self-inactivating 3' long terminal repeat (LTR) from HIV-1
   1565..1686    +  polyA_signal   SV40 poly(A) signal: SV40 polyadenylation signal
   1726..1861    +  rep_origin     SV40 ori: SV40 origin of replication
   1882..1900    -  promoter       T7 promoter: promoter for bacteriophage T7 RNA polymerase
   1908..2063    +  CDS            lacZα (fragment): LacZα fragment of β-galactosidase; lacZ fragment
   2068..2496    +  rep_origin     f1 ori (sequence partly withheld): f1 bacteriophage origin of replication; arrow indicates direction of (+) strand synthesis
   2549..2653    +  promoter       AmpR promoter: bla
   2654..3514    +  CDS            AmpR: β-lactamase; bla; confers resistance to ampicillin, carbenicillin, and related antibiotics
   3685..4273    +  rep_origin     ori: high-copy-number ColE1/pMB1/pBR322/pUC origin of replication
   4456..4548    +  CDS            lacI (fragment): lac repressor; lacI; The lac repressor binds to the lac operator to inhibit transcription in E. coli. This inhibition can be relieved by adding lactose or isopropyl-β-D-thiogalactopyranoside (IPTG).
   4561..4582    +  protein_bind   CAP binding site: CAP binding activates transcription in the presence of cAMP. E. coli catabolite activator protein
   4597..4627    +  promoter       lac promoter: promoter for the E. coli lac operon
   4635..4651    +  protein_bind   lac operator: The lac repressor binds to the lac operator to inhibit transcription in E. coli. This inhibition can be relieved by adding lactose or isopropyl-β-D-thiogalactopyranoside (IPTG). lac repressor encoded by lacI
   4696..4714    +  promoter       T3 promoter: promoter for bacteriophage T3 RNA polymerase
   4742..4968    +  promoter       RSV promoter: Rous sarcoma virus enhancer/promoter
   4969..5149    +  LTR            5' LTR (truncated): truncated 5' long terminal repeat (LTR) from HIV-1
   5196..5321    +  misc_feature   HIV-1 Ψ: packaging signal of human immunodeficiency virus type 1
   5305..5668    +  CDS            HIV-1 gag (fragment): gag protein from human immunodeficiency virus 1; gag
   5814..6047    +  misc_feature   RRE: The Rev response element (RRE) of HIV-1 allows for Rev-dependent mRNA export from the nucleus to the cytoplasm.
   6424..6524    +  CDS            Rev (fragment): human immunodeficiency virus 1 (HIV-1) Rev protein; rev; enhances nuclear export of unspliced and incompletely spliced viral mRNAs
   6574..6814    +  promoter       U6 promoter: RNA polymerase III promoter for human U6 snRNA
   6919..7036    +  misc_feature   cPPT/CTS: central polypurine tract and central termination sequence of HIV-1
>Addgene plasmid #189954 | pLKO.1-Tet-Puro-shMMETn_2 (inducible) | addgene full sequence | sequence record 371394 | Addgene NGS Result
GGGGTTGGGGTTGCGCCTTTTCCAAGGCAGCCCTGGGTTTGCGCAGGGACGCGGCTGCTCTGGGCGTGGT
TCCGGGAAACGCAGCGGCGCCGACCCTGGGTCTCGCACATTCTTCACGTCCGTTCGCAGCGTCACCCGGA
TCTTCGCCGCTACCCTTGTGGGCCCCCCGGCGACGCTTCCTGCTCCGCCCCTAAGTCGGGAAGGTTCCTT
GCGGTTCGCGGCGTGCCGGACGTGACAAACGGAAGCCGCACGTCTCACTAGTACCCTCGCAGACGGACAG
CGCCAGGGAGCAATGGCAGCGCGCCGACCGCGATGGGCTGTGGCCAATAGCGGCTGCTCAGCAGGGCGCG
CCGAGAGCAGCGGCCGGGAAGGGGCGGTGCGGGAGGCGGGGTGTGGGGCGGTAGTGTGGGCCCTGTTCCT
GCCCGCGCGGTGTTCCGCATTCTGCAAGCCTCCGGAGCGCACGTCGGCAGTCGGCTCCCTCGTTGACCGA
ATCACCGACCTCTCTCCCCAGGGGGATCCACCGGAGCTTACCATGACCGAGTACAAGCCCACGGTGCGCC
TCGCCACCCGCGACGACGTCCCCAGGGCCGTACGCACCCTCGCCGCCGCGTTCGCCGACTACCCCGCCAC
GCGCCACACCGTCGATCCGGACCGCCACATCGAGCGGGTCACCGAGCTGCAAGAACTCTTCCTCACGCGC
GTCGGGCTCGACATCGGCAAGGTGTGGGTCGCGGACGACGGCGCCGCGGTGGCGGTCTGGACCACGCCGG
AGAGCGTCGAAGCGGGGGCGGTGTTCGCCGAGATCGGCCCGCGCATGGCCGAGTTGAGCGGTTCCCGGCT
GGCCGCGCAGCAACAGATGGAAGGCCTCCTGGCGCCGCACCGGCCCAAGGAGCCCGCGTGGTTCCTGGCC
ACCGTCGGCGTCTCGCCCGACCACCAGGGCAAGGGTCTGGGCAGCGCCGTCGTGCTCCCCGGAGTGGAGG
CGGCCGAGCGCGCCGGGGTGCCCGCCTTCCTGGAGACCTCCGCGCCCCGCAACCTCCCCTTCTACGAGCG
GCTCGGCTTCACCGTCACCGCCGACGTCGAGGTGCCCGAAGGACCGCGCACCTGGTGCATGACCCGCAAG
CCCGGTGCCTGACGCCCGCCCCACGACCCGCAGCGCCCGACCGAAAGGAGCGCACGACCCCATGCATCGG
TACCTTTAAGACCAATGACTTACAAGGCAGCTGTAGATCTTAGCCACTTTTTAAAAGAAAAGGGGGGACT
GGAAGGGCTAATTCACTCCCAACGAAGACAAGATCTGCTTTTTGCTTGTACTGGGTCTCTCTGGTTAGAC
CAGATCTGAGCCTGGGAGCTCTCTGGCTAACTAGGGAACCCACTGCTTAAGCCTCAATAAAGCTTGCCTT
GAGTGCTTCAAGTAGTGTGTGCCCGTCTGTTGTGTGACTCTGGTAACTAGAGATCCCTCAGACCCTTTTA
GTCAGTGTGGAAAATCTCTAGCAGTAGTAGTTCATGTCATCTTATTATTCAGTATTTATAACTTGCAAAG
AAATGAATATCAGAGAGTGAGAGGAACTTGTTTATTGCAGCTTATAATGGTTACAAATAAAGCAATAGCA
TCACAAATTTCACAAATAAAGCATTTTTTTCACTGCATTCTAGTTGTGGTTTGTCCAAACTCATCAATGT
ATCTTATCATGTCTGGCTCTAGCTATCCCGCCCCTAACTCCGCCCATCCCGCCCCTAACTCCGCCCAGTT
CCGCCCATTCTCCGCCCCATGGCTGACTAATTTTTTTTATTTATGCAGAGGCCGAGGCCGCCTCGGCCTC
TGAGCTATTCCAGAAGTAGTGAGGAGGCTTTTTTGGAGGCCTAGGGACGTACCCAATTCGCCCTATAGTG
AGTCGTATTACGCGCGCTCACTGGCCGTCGTTTTACAACGTCGTGACTGGGAAAACCCTGGCGTTACCCA
ACTTAATCGCCTTGCAGCACATCCCCCTTTCGCCAGCTGGCGTAATAGCGAAGAGGCCCGCACCGATCGC
CCTTCCCAACAGTTGCGCAGCCTGAATGGCGAATGGG
[124 nt withheld, positions 2068-2191]
C
[91 nt withheld, positions 2193-2283]
A
[49 nt withheld, positions 2285-2333]
CCTTTGACGTTGGAGTCCACGTTCTTT
[37 nt withheld, positions 2361-2397]
ACCCTATCTCGGTCTATTCTTTTGATTTATAAGGGATTTTGCCGATTTCGGCCTATTGGTTAAAAAATGA
GCTGATTTAACAAAAATTTAACGCGAATTTTAACAAAATATTAACGCTTACAATTTAGGTGGCACTTTTC
GGGGAAATGTGCGCGGAACCCCTATTTGTTTATTTTTCTAAATACATTCAAATATGTATCCGCTCATGAG
ACAATAACCCTGATAAATGCTTCAATAATATTGAAAAAGGAAGAGTATGAGTATTCAACATTTCCGTGTC
GCCCTTATTCCCTTTTTTGCGGCATTTTGCCTTCCTGTTTTTGCTCACCCAGAAACGCTGGTGAAAGTAA
AAGATGCTGAAGATCAGTTGGGTGCACGAGTGGGTTACATCGAACTGGATCTCAACAGCGGTAAGATCCT
TGAGAGTTTTCGCCCCGAAGAACGTTTTCCAATGATGAGCACTTTTAAAGTTCTGCTATGTGGCGCGGTA
TTATCCCGTATTGACGCCGGGCAAGAGCAACTCGGTCGCCGCATACACTATTCTCAGAATGACTTGGTTG
AGTACTCACCAGTCACAGAAAAGCATCTTACGGATGGCATGACAGTAAGAGAATTATGCAGTGCTGCCAT
AACCATGAGTGATAACACTGCGGCCAACTTACTTCTGACAACGATCGGAGGACCGAAGGAGCTAACCGCT
TTTTTGCACAACATGGGGGATCATGTAACTCGCCTTGATCGTTGGGAACCGGAGCTGAATGAAGCCATAC
CAAACGACGAGCGTGACACCACGATGCCTGTAGCAATGGCAACAACGTTGCGCAAACTATTAACTGGCGA
ACTACTTACTCTAGCTTCCCGGCAACAATTAATAGACTGGATGGAGGCGGATAAAGTTGCAGGACCACTT
CTGCGCTCGGCCCTTCCGGCTGGCTGGTTTATTGCTGATAAATCTGGAGCCGGTGAGCGTGGGTCTCGCG
GTATCATTGCAGCACTGGGGCCAGATGGTAAGCCCTCCCGTATCGTAGTTATCTACACGACGGGGAGTCA
GGCAACTATGGATGAACGAAATAGACAGATCGCTGAGATAGGTGCCTCACTGATTAAGCATTGGTAACTG
TCAGACCAAGTTTACTCATATATACTTTAGATTGATTTAAAACTTCATTTTTAATTTAAAAGGATCTAGG
TGAAGATCCTTTTTGATAATCTCATGACCAAAATCCCTTAACGTGAGTTTTCGTTCCACTGAGCGTCAGA
CCCCGTAGAAAAGATCAAAGGATCTTCTTGAGATCCTTTTTTTCTGCGCGTAATCTGCTGCTTGCAAACA
AAAAAACCACCGCTACCAGCGGTGGTTTGTTTGCCGGATCAAGAGCTACCAACTCTTTTTCCGAAGGTAA
CTGGCTTCAGCAGAGCGCAGATACCAAATACTGTTCTTCTAGTGTAGCCGTAGTTAGGCCACCACTTCAA
GAACTCTGTAGCACCGCCTACATACCTCGCTCTGCTAATCCTGTTACCAGTGGCTGCTGCCAGTGGCGAT
AAGTCGTGTCTTACCGGGTTGGACTCAAGACGATAGTTACCGGATAAGGCGCAGCGGTCGGGCTGAACGG
GGGGTTCGTGCACACAGCCCAGCTTGGAGCGAACGACCTACACCGAACTGAGATACCTACAGCGTGAGCT
ATGAGAAAGCGCCACGCTTCCCGAAGGGAGAAAGGCGGACAGGTATCCGGTAAGCGGCAGGGTCGGAACA
GGAGAGCGCACGAGGGAGCTTCCAGGGGGAAACGCCTGGTATCTTTATAGTCCTGTCGGGTTTCGCCACC
TCTGACTTGAGCGTCGATTTTTGTGATGCTCGTCAGGGGGGCGGAGCCTATGGAAAAACGCCAGCAACGC
GGCCTTTTTACGGTTCCTGGCCTTTTGCTGGCCTTTTGCTCACATGTTCTTTCCTGCGTTATCCCCTGAT
TCTGTGGATAACCGTATTACCGCCTTTGAGTGAGCTGATACCGCTCGCCGCAGCCGAACGACCGAGCGCA
GCGAGTCAGTGAGCGAGGAAGCGGAAGAGCGCCCAATACGCAAACCGCCTCTCCCCGCGCGTTGGCCGAT
TCATTAATGCAGCTGGCACGACAGGTTTCCCGACTGGAAAGCGGGCAGTGAGCGCAACGCAATTAATGTG
AGTTAGCTCACTCATTAGGCACCCCAGGCTTTACACTTTATGCTTCCGGCTCGTATGTTGTGTGGAATTG
TGAGCGGATAACAATTTCACACAGGAAACAGCTATGACCATGATTACGCCAAGCGCGCAATTAACCCTCA
CTAAAGGGAACAAAAGCTGGAGCTGCAAGCTTAATGTAGTCTTATGCAATACTCTTGTAGTCTTGCAACA
TGGTAACGATGAGTTAGCAACATGCCTTACAAGGAGAGAAAAAGCACCGTGCATGCCGATTGGTGGAAGT
AAGGTGGTACGATCGTGCCTTATTAGGAAGGCAACAGACGGGTCTGACATGGATTGGACGAACCACTGAA
TTGCCGCATTGCAGAGATATTGTATTTAAGTGCCTAGCTCGATACATAAACGGGTCTCTCTGGTTAGACC
AGATCTGAGCCTGGGAGCTCTCTGGCTAACTAGGGAACCCACTGCTTAAGCCTCAATAAAGCTTGCCTTG
AGTGCTTCAAGTAGTGTGTGCCCGTCTGTTGTGTGACTCTGGTAACTAGAGATCCCTCAGACCCTTTTAG
TCAGTGTGGAAAATCTCTAGCAGTGGCGCCCGAACAGGGACTTGAAAGCGAAAGGGAAACCAGAGGAGCT
CTCTCGACGCAGGACTCGGCTTGCTGAAGCGCGCACGGCAAGAGGCGAGGGGCGGCGACTGGTGAGTACG
CCAAAAATTTTGACTAGCGGAGGCTAGAAGGAGAGAGATGGGTGCGAGAGCGTCAGTATTAAGCGGGGGA
GAATTAGATCGCGATGGGAAAAAATTCGGTTAAGGCCAGGGGGAAAGAAAAAATATAAATTAAAACATAT
AGTATGGGCAAGCAGGGAGCTAGAACGATTCGCAGTTAATCCTGGCCTGTTAGAAACATCAGAAGGCTGT
AGACAAATACTGGGACAGCTACAACCATCCCTTCAGACAGGATCAGAAGAACTTAGATCATTATATAATA
CAGTAGCAACCCTCTATTGTGTGCATCAAAGGATAGAGATAAAAGACACCAAGGAAGCTTTAGACAAGAT
AGAGGAAGAGCAAAACAAAAGTAAGACCACCGCACAGCAAGCGGCCGCTGATCTTCAGACCTGGAGGAGG
AGATATGAGGGACAATTGGAGAAGTGAATTATATAAATATAAAGTAGTAAAAATTGAACCATTAGGAGTA
GCACCCACCAAGGCAAAGAGAAGAGTGGTGCAGAGAGAAAAAAGAGCAGTGGGAATAGGAGCTTTGTTCC
TTGGGTTCTTGGGAGCAGCAGGAAGCACTATGGGCGCAGCGTCAATGACGCTGACGGTACAGGCCAGACA
ATTATTGTCTGGTATAGTGCAGCAGCAGAACAATTTGCTGAGGGCTATTGAGGCGCAACAGCATCTGTTG
CAACTCACAGTCTGGGGCATCAAGCAGCTCCAGGCAAGAATCCTGGCTGTGGAAAGATACCTAAAGGATC
AACAGCTCCTGGGGATTTGGGGTTGCTCTGGAAAACTCATTTGCACCACTGCTGTGCCTTGGAATGCTAG
TTGGAGTAATAAATCTCTGGAACAGATTTGGAATCACACGACCTGGATGGAGTGGGACAGAGAAATTAAC
AATTACACAAGCTTAATACACTCCTTAATTGAAGAATCGCAAAACCAGCAAGAAAAGAATGAACAAGAAT
TATTGGAATTAGATAAATGGGCAAGTTTGTGGAATTGGTTTAACATAACAAATTGGCTGTGGTATATAAA
ATTATTCATAATGATAGTAGGAGGCTTGGTAGGTTTAAGAATAGTTTTTGCTGTACTTTCTATAGTGAAT
AGAGTTAGGCAGGGATATTCACCATTATCGTTTCAGACCCACCTCCCAACCCCGAGGGGACCCGACAGGC
CCGAAGGAATAGAAGAAGAAGGTGGAGAGAGAGACAGAGACAGATCCATTCGATTAGTGAACGGATCTCG
ACGGTATCGATCACGAGACTAGCCTCGAGCGGCCGCCCCCTTCACCGAGGGCCTATTTCCCATGATTCCT
TCATATTTGCATATACGATACAAGGCTGTTAGAGAGATAATTGGAATTAATTTGACTGTAAACACAAAGA
TATTAGTACAAAATACGTGACGTAGAAAGTAATAATTTCTTGGGTAGTTTGCAGTTTTAAAATTATGTTT
TAAAATGGACTATCATATGCTTACCGTAACTTGAAAGTATTTCGATTTCTTGGCTTTATATATCTTGTGG
AAAGGACGAAACACCGGGACATCCAAACTTCGTAATATCTCGAGATATTACGAAGTTTGGATGTCTTTTT
GAATTCTCGACCTCGAGACAAATGGCAGTATTCATCCACAATTTTAAAAGAAAAGGGGGGATTGGGGGGT
ACAGTGCAGGGGAAAGAATAGTAGACATAATAGCAACAGACATACAAACTAAAGAATTACAAAAACAAAT
TACAAAAATTCAAAATTTTCGGGTTTATTACAGGGACAGCAGAGATCCACTTTGGCCGCGGCTCGAG
